Addgene plasmid #98098: Danio alpha Bb-crystallin 1kb promoter/AcGFP
Purpose: aBb-crystallin promoter fragment in GFP plasmid to assess activity in larval embryos
Depositing lab: Mason Posner. Depositing organization: Ashland University. Publication: The zebrafish as a model system for analyzing mammalian and native alpha-crystallin promoter function. Posner M, Murray KL, McDonald MS, Eighinger H, Andrew B, Drossman A, Haley Z, Nussbaum J, David LL, Lampi KJ. PeerJ. 2017 Nov 27;5:e4093. doi: 10.7717/peerj.4093. eCollection 2017. PubMed 29201567.
Backbone
  Vector backbone: pAcGFP1-1
  Backbone manufacturer: Clontech
  Backbone size w/o insert (bp): 4100
  Total vector size (bp): 5183
  Modifications to backbone: None
  Vector type: GFP expressing
Growth in bacteria
  Bacterial resistance: Kanamycin, 50 μg/mL
  Growth temperature: 37°C
  Growth strain: DH5alpha
  Copy number: High Copy
Gene/Insert
  Gene/Insert name: Alpha Bb-crystallin promoter 1 kb fragment, Danio rerio (alt names: Danio Cryabb; Cryabb)
  Species: D. rerio (zebrafish)
  Insert size (bp): 1074
  GenBank ID: NM_001002670.2
  Entrez Gene: cryabb (a.k.a. cryab2, wu:fe37f08, zgc:91937)
  Promoter: Danio aBb-crystallin 1 kb fragment (-1074/-1)
  Tag / fusion protein: GFP (C terminal on backbone)
  Cloning method: Restriction Enzyme; 5′ cloning site Xho1 (not destroyed); 3′ cloning site BamH1 (not destroyed)
  Sequencing primers: 5′ TTCTTTCCTGCGTTATCC; 3′ CCATTCACATCGCCATTCA
Terms and licenses: Academic/Nonprofit Terms; Industry Terms: Not Available to Industry
How to cite: Danio alpha Bb-crystallin 1kb promoter/AcGFP was a gift from Mason Posner (Addgene plasmid # 98098 ; http://n2t.net/addgene:98098 ; RRID:Addgene_98098)
