[The description below was written by a language model from this plasmid's Addgene catalogue record and pLannotate feature annotations shown in this document.]
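Description:
Danio alpha Bb-crystallin 1kb promoter/AcGFP is a promoter-reporter plasmid built on the promoterless Clontech vector pAcGFP1-1, with no other backbone modifications recorded. A 1,074 bp fragment of the zebrafish (Danio rerio) cryabb upstream region, spanning positions -1074 to -1, was inserted between XhoI and BamHI sites that both remain intact. It sits immediately upstream of the AcGFP1 coding sequence, a mammalian codon-optimized Aequorea coerulescens green fluorescent protein. The backbone supplies no promoter for the reporter, so fluorescence depends on the transcriptional activity of the cloned crystallin fragment. An SV40 polyadenylation signal follows the reporter. The feature table does not annotate the promoter insert itself, but the unannotated gap between the residual multiple cloning site and the start of AcGFP1 matches the expected position and length. The catalogue lists GFP as a C-terminal fusion tag. Because the insert is a promoter fragment rather than a coding sequence, GFP serves here as a transcriptional reporter.

The plasmid replicates in E. coli at high copy from a ColE1/pUC-type origin and also carries an f1 origin for single-stranded DNA production. Selection relies on the Tn5 NeoR/KanR gene, which is driven by the bacterial AmpR (bla) promoter for kanamycin resistance. In eukaryotic cells the same gene is driven by the SV40 enhancer/early promoter, with an HSV TK polyadenylation signal, and can confer G418 resistance. The short ble, bGH poly(A) and large T antigen fragment annotations are most likely incidental matches to backbone sequence. According to the record, the construct is used to assess alpha Bb-crystallin promoter activity in zebrafish larval embryos, as part of work comparing native and mammalian alpha-crystallin promoter function in this model.
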