Features (pLannotate 1.2.2; 12 found; start..end, strand, type, name):
    154..948     +  CDS            NeoR/KanR: aminoglycoside phosphotransferase from Tn5; aph(3')-II (or nptII); confers resistance to neomycin, kanamycin, and G418 (Geneticin®)
    969..1121    +  CDS            ble (fragment): BLE_KLEPN - Experimental evidence at protein level: Swiss-Prot protein existence level 1. Binding protein with a strong affinity to the bleomycin family of antibiotics. Binds to CL990; an antimitotic-antibiotic compound. From Klebsiella pneumoniae.
   1180..1227    +  polyA_signal   HSV TK poly(A) signal: herpes simplex virus thymidine kinase polyadenylation signal (Cole and Stacy, 1985)
   1318..1334    -  polyA_signal   bGH poly(A) signal (fragment): bovine growth hormone polyadenylation signal
   1556..2144    +  rep_origin     ori: high-copy-number ColE1/pMB1/pBR322/pUC origin of replication
   2268..2294    +  misc_feature   MCS (fragment): multiple cloning site
   3389..4108    +  CDS            AcGFP1: Aequorea coerulescens GFP mammalian codon-optimized
   4124..4207    +  CDS            large T antigen (fragment): large T antigen from SV40 (simian virus 40)
   4230..4351    +  polyA_signal   SV40 poly(A) signal: SV40 polyadenylation signal
   4385..4813    -  rep_origin     f1 ori (sequence partly withheld): f1 bacteriophage origin of replication; arrow indicates direction of (+) strand synthesis
   4840..4944    +  promoter       AmpR promoter: bla
   4946..119     +  promoter       SV40 promoter (across the origin): SV40 enhancer and early promoter
>Addgene plasmid #98098 | Danio alpha Bb-crystallin 1kb promoter/AcGFP | addgene full sequence | sequence record 193846 | Addgene NGS Result
ATTCTCCGCCCCATGGCTGACTAATTTTTTTTATTTATGCAGAGGCCGAGGCCGCCTCGGCCTCTGAGCT
ATTCCAGAAGTAGTGAGGAGGCTTTTTTGGAGGCCTAGGCTTTTGCAAAGATCGATCAAGAGACAGGATG
AGGATCGTTTCGCATGATTGAACAAGATGGATTGCACGCAGGTTCTCCGGCCGCTTGGGTGGAGAGGCTA
TTCGGCTATGACTGGGCACAACAGACAATCGGCTGCTCTGATGCCGCCGTGTTCCGGCTGTCAGCGCAGG
GGCGCCCGGTTCTTTTTGTCAAGACCGACCTGTCCGGTGCCCTGAATGAACTGCAAGACGAGGCAGCGCG
GCTATCGTGGCTGGCCACGACGGGCGTTCCTTGCGCAGCTGTGCTCGACGTTGTCACTGAAGCGGGAAGG
GACTGGCTGCTATTGGGCGAAGTGCCGGGGCAGGATCTCCTGTCATCTCACCTTGCTCCTGCCGAGAAAG
TATCCATCATGGCTGATGCAATGCGGCGGCTGCATACGCTTGATCCGGCTACCTGCCCATTCGACCACCA
AGCGAAACATCGCATCGAGCGAGCACGTACTCGGATGGAAGCCGGTCTTGTCGATCAGGATGATCTGGAC
GAAGAGCATCAGGGGCTCGCGCCAGCCGAACTGTTCGCCAGGCTCAAGGCGAGCATGCCCGACGGCGAGG
ATCTCGTCGTGACCCATGGCGATGCCTGCTTGCCGAATATCATGGTGGAAAATGGCCGCTTTTCTGGATT
CATCGACTGTGGCCGGCTGGGTGTGGCGGACCGCTATCAGGACATAGCGTTGGCTACCCGTGATATTGCT
GAAGAGCTTGGCGGCGAATGGGCTGACCGCTTCCTCGTGCTTTACGGTATCGCCGCTCCCGATTCGCAGC
GCATCGCCTTCTATCGCCTTCTTGACGAGTTCTTCTGAGCGGGACTCTGGGGTTCGAAATGACCGACCAA
GCGACGCCCAACCTGCCATCACGAGATTTCGATTCCACCGCCGCCTTCTATGAAAGGTTGGGCTTCGGAA
TCGTTTTCCGGGACGCCGGCTGGATGATCCTCCAGCGCGGGGATCTCATGCTGGAGTTCTTCGCCCACCC
TAGGGGGAGGCTAACTGAAACACGGAAGGAGACAATACCGGAAGGAACCCGCGCTATGACGGCAATAAAA
AGACAGAATAAAACGCACGGTGTTGGGTCGTTTGTTCATAAACGCGGGGTTCGGTCCCAGGGCTGGCACT
CTGTCGATACCCCACCGAGACCCCATTGGGGCCAATACGCCCGCGTTTCTTCCTTTTCCCCACCCCACCC
CCCAAGTTCGGGTGAAGGCCCAGGGCTCGCAGCCAACGTCGGGGCGGCAGGCCCTGCCATAGCCTCAGGT
TACTCATATATACTTTAGATTGATTTAAAACTTCATTTTTAATTTAAAAGGATCTAGGTGAAGATCCTTT
TTGATAATCTCATGACCAAAATCCCTTAACGTGAGTTTTCGTTCCACTGAGCGTCAGACCCCGTAGAAAA
GATCAAAGGATCTTCTTGAGATCCTTTTTTTCTGCGCGTAATCTGCTGCTTGCAAACAAAAAAACCACCG
CTACCAGCGGTGGTTTGTTTGCCGGATCAAGAGCTACCAACTCTTTTTCCGAAGGTAACTGGCTTCAGCA
GAGCGCAGATACCAAATACTGTTCTTCTAGTGTAGCCGTAGTTAGGCCACCACTTCAAGAACTCTGTAGC
ACCGCCTACATACCTCGCTCTGCTAATCCTGTTACCAGTGGCTGCTGCCAGTGGCGATAAGTCGTGTCTT
ACCGGGTTGGACTCAAGACGATAGTTACCGGATAAGGCGCAGCGGTCGGGCTGAACGGGGGGTTCGTGCA
CACAGCCCAGCTTGGAGCGAACGACCTACACCGAACTGAGATACCTACAGCGTGAGCTATGAGAAAGCGC
CACGCTTCCCGAAGGGAGAAAGGCGGACAGGTATCCGGTAAGCGGCAGGGTCGGAACAGGAGAGCGCACG
AGGGAGCTTCCAGGGGGAAACGCCTGGTATCTTTATAGTCCTGTCGGGTTTCGCCACCTCTGACTTGAGC
GTCGATTTTTGTGATGCTCGTCAGGGGGGCGGAGCCTATGGAAAAACGCCAGCAACGCGGCCTTTTTACG
GTTCCTGGCCTTTTGCTGGCCTTTTGCTCACATGTTCTTTCCTGCGTTATCCCCTGATTCTGTGGATAAC
CGTATTACCGCCATGCATTAGTTATTACTAGCGCTACCGGACTCAGATCTCGAGAGTTCAATGGTGCGCT
GTGTGTGTGTGCGCGCGCGCATGTGCTTTGTAATGACTCATCGTTTGTGTGTGACTCATCGTTGCAGAAA
GGCTTGAATTAACTCCACAACTAATACATCTAATGACCATTGGGAAAGTTCTTACGGTAGAATTTCTTAC
AAGCGTTACGTGAGATCTGCTTCCTTCATGTCTGTCACTGTGCTGTTTATCTGACACAGCCAAGGCAGAG
ATTGTGGCACACTCTGACAGGCGCGTGGGAACAGTGAGTGGGGAGAAACAGCATTAAAGGCACAGGCCAC
AAAAACAGCTATAATGTGTTCAGAAAATTACAAACTTCTGAAAGGCATAACAAATAATCTGATTGTTGTT
TTGAGCTGAATTTTTACAGACAGACTCTGGACACAAAGATTTATCCTAAACCTTGAAAGATTGATAAAAT
AAAAGAACATAGACTGATAACACACCAACTAAGACTGCTTACCTCTCCAAAATGTCGATGCCCATTCAGT
GTGTGCCAGCTCAAGTAAGCCCAGTAATATGTTGTCCGGCTGAGGGCTTGTTCATGGGGATTGACTTTGT
ATGGTGGTTATCCTGGCACAGTTTTCTCAGCCGCGTTCATTGTCAGTTTCTGTAAAGACTAAAACCTCCA
AAATACACACGGGCACATCACCTCACGGGCATCCTAATCTCCGTTGGCATTAAATCTAGCCACTGGAATG
CCAAGCACCTACAAACTTAACTCAATCCTGGCAGGTTCGCCGGACCAGACAGCGCAGATTCCAGTGAACA
CATGCGGGAGGCACTATCATCACAATTAAGGGCTCACGCTGTAATCCAGCCGGTATCTGCGAGAACTGAA
ATCCGATCAGCTCTTTGGATAAATACTGTACAGAGAGTGATGGAGGGAAGAGGGGAAGGGGAGAACACAG
TGGGAGGGCTGCAGTGAAAGAGGCAAATGAACGTCATTCACATAATTATTCCAAAAAAGGTCCGTAGTGG
GCTCGTCTGCCAGGGGCCGTCAGTATCACTCTATTTAAGTGCGTAGACAGAAGATTTGCAGAAGAGGCCC
AGACTCAAAGGATCCACCGGTCGCCACCATGGTGAGCAAGGGCGCCGAGCTGTTCACCGGCATCGTGCCC
ATCCTGATCGAGCTGAATGGCGATGTGAATGGCCACAAGTTCAGCGTGAGCGGCGAGGGCGAGGGCGATG
CCACCTACGGCAAGCTGACCCTGAAGTTCATCTGCACCACCGGCAAGCTGCCTGTGCCCTGGCCCACCCT
GGTGACCACCCTGAGCTACGGCGTGCAGTGCTTCTCACGCTACCCCGATCACATGAAGCAGCACGACTTC
TTCAAGAGCGCCATGCCTGAGGGCTACATCCAGGAGCGCACCATCTTCTTCGAGGATGACGGCAACTACA
AGTCGCGCGCCGAGGTGAAGTTCGAGGGCGATACCCTGGTGAATCGCATCGAGCTGACCGGCACCGATTT
CAAGGAGGATGGCAACATCCTGGGCAATAAGATGGAGTACAACTACAACGCCCACAATGTGTACATCATG
ACCGACAAGGCCAAGAATGGCATCAAGGTGAACTTCAAGATCCGCCACAACATCGAGGATGGCAGCGTGC
AGCTGGCCGACCACTACCAGCAGAATACCCCCATCGGCGATGGCCCTGTGCTGCTGCCCGATAACCACTA
CCTGTCCACCCAGAGCGCCCTGTCCAAGGACCCCAACGAGAAGCGCGATCACATGATCTACTTCGGCTTC
GTGACCGCCGCCGCCATCACCCACGGCATGGATGAGCTGTACAAGTGAGCGGCCGCGACTCTAGATCATA
ATCAGCCATACCACATTTGTAGAGGTTTTACTTGCTTTAAAAAACCTCCCACACCTCCCCCTGAACCTGA
AACATAAAATGAATGCAATTGTTGTTGTTAACTTGTTTATTGCAGCTTATAATGGTTACAAATAAAGCAA
TAGCATCACAAATTTCACAAATAAAGCATTTTTTTCACTGCATTCTAGTTGTGGTTTGTCCAAACTCATC
AATGTATCTTAAGGCGTAAATTGTAAGCGTTAATATTTTGTTAAAATTCGCGTTAAATTTTTGTTAAATC
AGCTCATTTTTTAACCAATAGGCCGAAATCGGCAAAATCCCTTATAAATCAAAAGAATAGACCGAGATAG
GGT
[37 nt withheld, positions 4484-4520]
AAAGAACGTGGACTCCAACGTCAAAGG
[49 nt withheld, positions 4548-4596]
T
[91 nt withheld, positions 4598-4688]
G
[124 nt withheld, positions 4690-4813]
CAGGTGGCACTTTTCGGGGAAATGTGCGCGGAACCCCTATTTGTTTATTTTTCTAAATACATTCAAATAT
GTATCCGCTCATGAGACAATAACCCTGATAAATGCTTCAATAATATTGAAAAAGGAAGAGTCCTGAGGCG
GAAAGAACCAGCTGTGGAATGTGTGTCAGTTAGGGTGTGGAAAGTCCCCAGGCTCCCCAGCAGGCAGAAG
TATGCAAAGCATGCATCTCAATTAGTCAGCAACCAGGTGTGGAAAGTCCCCAGGCTCCCCAGCAGGCAGA
AGTATGCAAAGCATGCATCTCAATTAGTCAGCAACCATAGTCCCGCCCCTAACTCCGCCCATCCCGCCCC
TAACTCCGCCCAGTTCCGCCC
